LOCUS       Exported 5836 bp ds-DNA circular SYN 13-MAY-2021
DEFINITION  Expresses N-terminus to aa27 of Flp recombinase fused to nMag CID.
ACCESSION   .
VERSION     .
KEYWORDS    pBW2665_pCAG-PV1-FlpO-N27-L1-nMag-NLS-BGHpA
SOURCE      synthetic DNA construct
  ORGANISM  synthetic DNA construct
REFERENCE   1 (bases 1 to 5836)
  AUTHORS   Weinberg BH, Cho JH, Agarwal Y, Pham NTH, Caraballo LD, Walkosz M,
            Ortega C, Trexler M, Tague N, Law B, Benman WKJ, Letendre J, Beal J
            , Wong WW
  TITLE     High-performance chemical- and light-inducible recombinases in
            mammalian cells and mice
  JOURNAL   Nature Communications (2019) volume 10, Article number: 4845
REFERENCE   2 (bases 1 to 5836)
  AUTHORS   .
  TITLE     Direct Submission
  JOURNAL   Exported May 13, 2021 from SnapGene Server 1.1.58
            http://www.snapgene.com
FEATURES             Location/Qualifiers
     source          1..5836
                     /organism="synthetic DNA construct"
                     /mol_type="other DNA"
     primer_bind     complement(22..38)
                     /label=M13 rev
                     /note="common sequencing primer, one of multiple similar
                     variants"
     primer_bind     complement(22..38)
                     /label=M13 Reverse
                     /note="In lacZ gene. Also called M13-rev"
     primer_bind     complement(35..57)
                     /label=M13/pUC Reverse
                     /note="In lacZ gene"
     protein_bind    46..62
                     /label=lac operator
                     /bound_moiety="lac repressor encoded by lacI"
                     /note="The lac repressor binds to the lac operator to
                     inhibit transcription in E. coli. This inhibition can be
                     relieved by adding lactose or
                     isopropyl-beta-D-thiogalactopyranoside (IPTG)."
     promoter        complement(70..100)
                     /label=lac promoter
                     /note="promoter for the E. coli lac operon"
     protein_bind    115..136
                     /label=CAP binding site
                     /bound_moiety="E. coli catabolite activator protein"
                     /note="CAP binding activates transcription in the presence
                     of cAMP."
     rep_origin      221..355
                     /label=SV40 ori
                     /note="SV40 origin of replication"
     primer_bind     282..301
                     /label=SV40pro-F
                     /note="SV40 promoter/origin, forward primer"
     polyA_signal    375..509
                     /label=SV40 poly(A) signal
                     /note="SV40 polyadenylation signal"
     primer_bind     complement(412..431)
                     /label=SV40pA-R
                     /note="SV40 polyA, reverse primer"
     primer_bind     466..485
                     /label=EBV-rev
                     /note="SV40 polyA terminator, reverse primer"
     primer_bind     complement(577..594)
                     /label=L4440
                     /note="L4440 vector, forward primer"
     rep_origin      complement(748..1336)
                     /direction=LEFT
                     /label=ori
                     /note="high-copy-number ColE1/pMB1/pBR322/pUC origin of
                     replication"
     primer_bind     complement(828..847)
                     /label=pBR322ori-F
                     /note="pBR322 origin, forward primer"
     CDS             complement(1507..2367)
                     /codon_start=1
                     /gene="bla"
                     /product="beta-lactamase"
                     /label=AmpR
                     /note="confers resistance to ampicillin, carbenicillin, and
                     related antibiotics"
                     /translation="MSIQHFRVALIPFFAAFCLPVFAHPETLVKVKDAEDQLGARVGYI
                     ELDLNSGKILESFRPEERFPMMSTFKVLLCGAVLSRIDAGQEQLGRRIHYSQNDLVEYS
                     PVTEKHLTDGMTVRELCSAAITMSDNTAANLLLTTIGGPKELTAFLHNMGDHVTRLDRW
                     EPELNEAIPNDERDTTMPVAMATTLRKLLTGELLTLASRQQLIDWMEADKVAGPLLRSA
                     LPAGWFIADKSGAGERGSRGIIAALGPDGKPSRIVVIYTTGSQATMDERNRQIAEIGAS
                     LIKHW"
     primer_bind     2130..2149
                     /label=Amp-R
                     /note="Ampicillin resistance gene, reverse primer"
     promoter        complement(2368..2472)
                     /gene="bla"
                     /label=AmpR promoter
     enhancer        2503..2882
                     /label=CMV enhancer
                     /note="human cytomegalovirus immediate early enhancer"
     promoter        2884..3159
                     /label=chicken beta-actin promoter
     intron          3160..4175
                     /label=chimeric intron
                     /note="chimera between introns from chicken beta-actin and
                     rabbit beta-globin"
     primer_bind     4099..4121
                     /label=pCAGGS-5
                     /note="Chimeric intron in CAG promoter, forward primer"
     primer_bind     4183..4202
                     /label=pCAG-F
                     /note="Rabbit beta-globin intron, for pCAG plasmids,
                     forward primer"
     CDS             4883..4903
                     /codon_start=1
                     /product="nuclear localization signal of SV40 (simian virus
                     40) large T antigen"
                     /label=SV40 NLS
                     /translation="PKKKRKV"
     polyA_signal    4913..5137
                     /label=bGH poly(A) signal
                     /note="bovine growth hormone polyadenylation signal"
     primer_bind     complement(5377..5396)
                     /label=Bglob-pA-R
                     /note="Rabbit beta-globin polyA region, reverse primer"
     polyA_signal    5442..5497
                     /label=-beta-globin poly(A) signal
                     /note="rabbit beta-globin polyadenylation signal (Gil and
                     Proudfoot, 1987)"
     primer_bind     complement(5496..5515)
                     /label=rbglobpA-R
                     /note="Rabbit beta-globin polyA, reverse primer. Also
                     called rb-glob-pA-term-R"
ORIGIN
        1 cccaagcttg gcgtaatcat ggtcatagct gtttcctgtg tgaaattgtt atccgctcac
       61 aattccacac aacatacgag ccggaagcat aaagtgtaaa gcctggggtg cctaatgagt
      121 gagctaactc acattaattg cgttgcgctc actgcccgct ttccagtcgg gaaacctgtc
      181 gtgccagcgg atccgcatct caattagtca gcaaccatag tcccgcccct aactccgccc
      241 agttccgccc attctccgcc ccatggctga ctaatttttt ttatttatgc agaggccgag
      301 gccgcctcgg cctctgagct attccagaag tagtgaggag gcttttttgg aggcctaggc
      361 ttttgcaaaa agctaacttg tttattgcag cttataatgg ttacaaataa agcaatagca
      421 tcacaaattt cacaaataaa gcattttttt cactgcattc tagttgtggt ttgtccaaac
      481 tcatcaatgt atcttatcat gtctggatcc gctgcattaa tgaatcggcc aacgcgcggg
      541 gagaggcggt ttgcgtattg ggcgctcttc cgcttcctcg ctcactgact cgctgcgctc
      601 ggtcgttcgg ctgcggcgag cggtatcagc tcactcaaag gcggtaatac ggttatccac
      661 agaatcaggg gataacgcag gaaagaacat gtgagcaaaa ggccagcaaa aggccaggaa
      721 ccgtaaaaag gccgcgttgc tggcgttttt ccataggctc cgcccccctg acgagcatca
      781 caaaaatcga cgctcaagtc agaggtggcg aaacccgaca ggactataaa gataccaggc
      841 gtttccccct ggaagctccc tcgtgcgctc tcctgttccg accctgccgc ttaccggata
      901 cctgtccgcc tttctccctt cgggaagcgt ggcgctttct catagctcac gctgtaggta
      961 tctcagttcg gtgtaggtcg ttcgctccaa gctgggctgt gtgcacgaac cccccgttca
     1021 gcccgaccgc tgcgccttat ccggtaacta tcgtcttgag tccaacccgg taagacacga
     1081 cttatcgcca ctggcagcag ccactggtaa caggattagc agagcgaggt atgtaggcgg
     1141 tgctacagag ttcttgaagt ggtggcctaa ctacggctac actagaagaa cagtatttgg
     1201 tatctgcgct ctgctgaagc cagttacctt cggaaaaaga gttggtagct cttgatccgg
     1261 caaacaaacc accgctggta gcggtggttt ttttgtttgc aagcagcaga ttacgcgcag
     1321 aaaaaaagga tctcaagaag atcctttgat cttttctacg gggtctgacg ctcagtggaa
     1381 cgaaaactca cgttaaggga ttttggtcat gagattatca aaaaggatct tcacctagat
     1441 ccttttaaat taaaaatgaa gttttaaatc aatctaaagt atatatgagt aaacttggtc
     1501 tgacagttac caatgcttaa tcagtgaggc acctatctca gcgatctgtc tatttcgttc
     1561 atccatagtt gcctgactcc ccgtcgtgta gataactacg atacgggagg gcttaccatc
     1621 tggccccagt gctgcaatga taccgcgaga cccacgctca ccggctccag atttatcagc
     1681 aataaaccag ccagccggaa gggccgagcg cagaagtggt cctgcaactt tatccgcctc
     1741 catccagtct attaattgtt gccgggaagc tagagtaagt agttcgccag ttaatagttt
     1801 gcgcaacgtt gttgccattg ctacaggcat cgtggtgtca cgctcgtcgt ttggtatggc
     1861 ttcattcagc tccggttccc aacgatcaag gcgagttaca tgatccccca tgttgtgcaa
     1921 aaaagcggtt agctccttcg gtcctccgat cgttgtcaga agtaagttgg ccgcagtgtt
     1981 atcactcatg gttatggcag cactgcataa ttctcttact gtcatgccat ccgtaagatg
     2041 cttttctgtg actggtgagt actcaaccaa gtcattctga gaatagtgta tgcggcgacc
     2101 gagttgctct tgcccggcgt caatacggga taataccgcg ccacatagca gaactttaaa
     2161 agtgctcatc attggaaaac gttcttcggg gcgaaaactc tcaaggatct taccgctgtt
     2221 gagatccagt tcgatgtaac ccactcgtgc acccaactga tcttcagcat cttttacttt
     2281 caccagcgtt tctgggtgag caaaaacagg aaggcaaaat gccgcaaaaa agggaataag
     2341 ggcgacacgg aaatgttgaa tactcatact cttccttttt caatattatt gaagcattta
     2401 tcagggttat tgtctcatga gcggatacat atttgaatgt atttagaaaa ataaacaaat
     2461 aggggttccg cgcacatttc cccgaaaagt gccacctggg tcgacattga ttattgacta
     2521 gttattaata gtaatcaatt acggggtcat tagttcatag cccatatatg gagttccgcg
     2581 ttacataact tacggtaaat ggcccgcctg gctgaccgcc caacgacccc cgcccattga
     2641 cgtcaataat gacgtatgtt cccatagtaa cgccaatagg gactttccat tgacgtcaat
     2701 gggtggagta tttacggtaa actgcccact tggcagtaca tcaagtgtat catatgccaa
     2761 gtacgccccc tattgacgtc aatgacggta aatggcccgc ctggcattat gcccagtaca
     2821 tgaccttatg ggactttcct acttggcagt acatctacgt attagtcatc gctattacca
     2881 tggtcgaggt gagccccacg ttctgcttca ctctccccat ctcccccccc tccccacccc
     2941 caattttgta tttatttatt ttttaattat tttgtgcagc gatgggggcg gggggggggg
     3001 gggcgcgcgc caggcggggc ggggcggggc gaggggcggg gcggggcgag gcggaaaggt
     3061 gcggcggcag ccaatcagag cggcgcgctc cgaaagtttc cttttatggc gaggcggcgg
     3121 cggcggcggc cctataaaaa gcgaagcgcg cggcgggcgg gagtcgctgc gttgccttcg
     3181 ccccgtgccc cgctccgcgc cgcctcgcgc cgcccgcccc ggctctgact gaccgcgtta
     3241 ctcccacagg tgagcgggcg ggacggccct tctcctccgg gctgtaatta gcgcttggtt
     3301 taatgacggc tcgtttcttt tctgtggctg cgtgaaagcc ttaaagggct ccgggagggc
     3361 cctttgtgcg ggggggagcg gctcgggggg tgcgtgcgtg tgtgtgtgcg tggggagcgc
     3421 cgcgtgcggc tccgcgctgc ccggcggctg tgagcgctgc gggcgcggcg cggggctttg
     3481 tgcgctccgc agtgtgcgcg aggggagcgc ggccgggggc ggtgccccgc ggtgcggggg
     3541 gggctgcgag gggaacaaag gctgcgtgcg gggtgtgtgc gtgggggggt gagcaggggg
     3601 tgtgggcgcg gcggtcgggc tgtaaccccc ccctgcaccc ccctccccga gttgctgagc
     3661 acggcccggc ttcgggtgcg gggctccgta cggggcgtgg cgcggggctc gccgtgccgg
     3721 gcggggggtg gcggcaggtg ggggtgccgg gcggggcggg gccgcctcgg gccggggagg
     3781 gctcggggga ggggcgcggc ggcccccgga gcgccggcgg ctgtcgaggc gcggcgagcc
     3841 gcagccattg ccttttatgg taatcgtgcg agagggcgca gggacttcct ttgtcccaaa
     3901 tctgtgcgga gccgaaatct gggaggcgcc gccgcacccc ctctagcggg cgcggggcga
     3961 agcggtgcgg cgccggcagg aaggaaatgg gcggggaggg ccttcgtgcg tcgccgcgcc
     4021 gccgtcccct tctccctctc cagcctcggg gctgtccgcg gggggacggc tgccttcggg
     4081 ggggacgggg cagggcgggg ttcggcttct ggcgtgtgac cggcggctct agagcctctg
     4141 ctaaccatgt tcatgccttc ttctttttcc tacagctcct gggcaacgtg ctggttattg
     4201 tgctgtctca tcattttggc aaagaattga ttaattcgag cgaaggcgcg cccattactc
     4261 gcatccattc tcaggctgtc tcgtctcgtc tcgcacgcgt gccgccacca tgagccagtt
     4321 cgacatcctg tgcaagaccc cccccaaggt gctggtgcgg cagttcgtgg agagattcga
     4381 gaggcccagc tccggagggt ctggctccgg atcaagtggt ggcagcggta cccatactct
     4441 ttatgccccc ggtggatatg acattatggg atatctggac cagatcggca accggccaaa
     4501 cccgcaggtg gaactgggcc ccgtggatac atcctgcgcc ttgattcttt gtgacctgaa
     4561 acagaaagac accccgatag tttacgcgag tgaagccttc ctctacatga caggttacag
     4621 caacgcagag gtgctgggcc ggaattgccg gtttctgcaa agccctgacg gcatggtgaa
     4681 gcccaagagc acccggaagt acgtggatag taacacaatc aatactatgc gcaaggcaat
     4741 cgacaggaat gccgaggtgc aggttgaagt agtcaatttt aaaaagaatg gacagcgatt
     4801 tgttaatttc ctgactatga tacctgttag ggacgaaaca ggcgagtatc gatactctat
     4861 gggattccag tgcgaaacag aacccaagaa aaagcggaag gtgtgagaat tcctgtgcct
     4921 tctagttgcc agccatctgt tgtttgcccc tcccccgtgc cttccttgac cctggaaggt
     4981 gccactccca ctgtcctttc ctaataaaat gaggaaattg catcgcattg tctgagtagg
     5041 tgtcattcta ttctgggggg tggggtgggg caggacagca agggggagga ttgggaagac
     5101 aatagcaggc atgctgggga tgcggtgggc tctatggctt ctgaggcgga aagaaccagc
     5161 tggggctcta gggggtatcc ccacgcgccc tgtagcgtgt accgctggga gttcgtagac
     5221 ggaaacaaac gcagaatcca agcgcggccg cccaggatac atagattacc acaactccga
     5281 gcccttccac cgctagcgca ctcctcaggt gcaggctgcc tatcagaagg tggtggctgg
     5341 tgtggccaat gccctggctc acaaatacca ctgagatctt tttccctctg ccaaaaatta
     5401 tggggacatc atgaagcccc ttgagcatct gacttctggc taataaagga aatttatttt
     5461 cattgcaata gtgtgttgga attttttgtg tctctcactc ggaaggacat atgggagggc
     5521 aaatcattta aaacatcaga atgagtattt ggtttagagt ttggcaacat atgcccatat
     5581 gctggctgcc atgaacaaag gttggctata aagaggtcat cagtatatga aacagccccc
     5641 tgctgtccat tccttattcc atagaaaagc cttgacttga ggttagattt tttttatatt
     5701 ttgttttgtg ttattttttt ctttaacatc cctaaaattt tccttacatg ttttactagc
     5761 cagatttttc ctcctctcct gactactccc agtcatagct gtccctcttc tcttatggag
     5821 atccctcgac ctgcag
//
