[The description below was written by a language model from this plasmid's Addgene catalogue record and the feature table of its GenBank file.]
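Description:
pBW2665_pCAG-PV1-FlpO-N27-L1-nMag-NLS-BGHpA is a 5.8 kb mammalian expression plasmid built on the pCAGGS backbone, encoding one half of a split, light-inducible Flp recombinase. It is maintained in E. coli through a high-copy ColE1/pUC-type origin and selected with ampicillin via the bla gene. The backbone also carries an SV40 origin, an SV40 poly(A) signal and remnants of the lac promoter/operator region.

Expression is driven by the CAG promoter, annotated here as the CMV immediate-early enhancer, the chicken beta-actin promoter and a chimeric chicken beta-actin/rabbit beta-globin intron, which together give strong constitutive transcription in many mammalian cell types. The synthetic insert encodes the N-terminal fragment of codon-optimised Flp (FlpO) up to amino acid 27, joined according to the construct name through a linker (L1) to nMag, with an SV40 large T antigen nuclear localization signal at the C-terminus. Only the NLS is individually annotated in the feature table; the FlpO fragment, linker and nMag presumably occupy the unannotated stretch between the intron and the NLS. The "PV1" element in the name is not explained in the record. Transcripts terminate at a bovine growth hormone poly(A) signal, with the backbone's rabbit beta-globin poly(A) lying further downstream.

nMag is one partner of the Magnet photodimerizer pair, which associates with pMag under blue light. The fragment is not expected to be active on its own. It is intended for co-expression with a complementary C-terminal Flp fragment fused to the partner domain, so that induced dimerization reconstitutes recombinase activity at FRT sites. This allows inducible control of gene expression and genetic circuits in mammalian cells and mice.
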