Addgene plasmid #108825: pBW2665_pCAG-PV1-FlpO-N27-L1-nMag-NLS-BGHpA
Purpose: Expresses N-terminus to aa27 of Flp recombinase fused to nMag CID
Depositing lab: Wilson Wong. Depositing organization: Boston University Main Campus. Publication: High-performance chemical- and light-inducible recombinases in mammalian cells and mice. Weinberg BH, Cho JH, Agarwal Y, Pham NTH, Caraballo LD, Walkosz M, Ortega C, Trexler M, Tague N, Law B, Benman WKJ, Letendre J, Beal J, Wong WW. Nat Commun. 2019 Oct 24;10(1):4845. doi: 10.1038/s41467-019-12800-7. PubMed 31649244.
Backbone
  Vector backbone: pCAGGS
  Vector type: Mammalian Expression, Cre/Lox, Synthetic Biology
Growth in bacteria
  Bacterial resistance: Ampicillin, 100 μg/mL
  Growth temperature: 37°C
  Growth strain: NEB Stable
  Copy number: High Copy
Gene/Insert
  Gene/Insert name: Flp recombinase fragment N-terminus to aa27
  Species: Synthetic
  Promoter: pCAG
  Tag / fusion protein: nMag,NLS (C terminal on insert)
  Cloning method: Restriction Enzyme; 5′ cloning site MluI (not destroyed); 3′ cloning site BspEI (not destroyed)
Terms and licenses: Academic/Nonprofit Terms; Industry Terms: Not Available to Industry
Depositor comments: Please visit https://www.biorxiv.org/content/10.1101/747121v1 for bioRxiv preprint.
How to cite: pBW2665_pCAG-PV1-FlpO-N27-L1-nMag-NLS-BGHpA was a gift from Wilson Wong (Addgene plasmid # 108825 ; http://n2t.net/addgene:108825 ; RRID:Addgene_108825)
