>Addgene plasmid #108825 | pBW2665_pCAG-PV1-FlpO-N27-L1-nMag-NLS-BGHpA | addgene partial sequence | sequence record 252363 | Addgene Partial NGS Result
TGCACCCCCCTCCCCGAGTTGCTGAGCACGGCCCGGCTTCGGGTGCGGGGCTCCGTACGGGGCGTGGCGC
GGGGCTCGCCGTGCCGGGCGGGGGGTGGCGGCAGGTGGGGGTGCCGGGCGGGGCGGGGCCGCCTCGGGCC
GGGGAGGGCTCGGGGGAGGGGCGCGGCGGCCCCCGGAGCGCCGGCGGCTGTCGAGGCGCGGCGAGCCGCA
GCCATTGCCTTTTATGGTAATCGTGCGAGAGGGCGCAGGGACTTCCTTTGTCCCAAATCTGTGCGGAGCC
GAAATCTGGGAGGCGCCGCCGCACCCCCTCTAGCGGGCGCGGGGCGAAGCGGTGCGGCGCCGGCAGGAAG
GAAATGGGCGGGGAGGGCCTTCGTGCGTCGCCGCGCCGCCGTCCCCTTCTCCCTCTCCAGCCTCGGGGCT
GTCCGCGGGGGGACGGCTGCCTTCGGGGGGGACGGGGCAGGGCGGGGTTCGGCTTCTGGCGTGTGACCGG
CGGCTCTAGAGCCTCTGCTAACCATGTTCATGCCTTCTTCTTTTTCCTACAGCTCCTGGGCAACGTGCTG
GTTATTGTGCTGTCTCATCATTTTGGCAAAGAATTGATTAATTCGAGCGAAGGCGCGCCCATTACTCGCA
TCCATTCTCAGGCTGTCTCGTCTCGTCTCGCACGCGTGCCGCCACCATGAGCCAGTTCGACATCCTGTGC
AAGACCCCCCCCAAGGTGCTGGTGCGGCAGTTCGTGGAGAGATTCGAGAGGCCCAGCTCCGGAGGGTCTG
GCTCCGGATCAAGTGGTGGCAGCGGTACCCATACTCTTTATGCCCCCGGTGGATATGACATTATGGGATA
TCTGGACCAGATCGGCAACCGGCCAAACCCGCAGGTGGAACTGGGCCCCGTGGATACATCCTGCGCCTTG
ATTCTTTGTGACCTGAAACAGAAAGACACCCCGATAGTTTACGCGAGTGAAGCCTTCCTCTACATGACAG
GTTACAGCAACGCAGAGGTGCTGGGCCGGAATTGCCGGTTTCTGCAAAGCCCTGACGGCATGGTGAAGCC
CAAGAGCACCCGGAAGTACGTGGATAGTAACACAATCAATACTATGCGCAAGGCAATCGACAGGAATGCC
GAGGTGCAGGTTGAAGTAGTCAATTTTAAAAAGAATGGACAGCGATTTGTTAATTTCCTGACTATGATAC
CTGTTAGGGACGAAACAGGCGAGTATCGATACTCTATGGGATTCCAGTGCGAAACAGAACCCAAGAAAAA
GCGGAAGGTGTGAGAATTCCTGTGCCTTCTAGTTGCCAGCCATCTGTTGTTTGCCCCTCCCCCGTGCCTT
CCTTGACCCTGGAAGGTGCCACTCCCACTGTCCTTTCCTAATAAAATGAGGAAATTGCATCGCATTGTCT
GAGTAGGTGTCATTCTATTCTGGGGGGTGGGGTGGGGCAGGACAGCAAGGGGGAGGATTGGGAAGACAAT
AGCAGGCATGCTGGGGATGCGGTGGGCTCTATGGCTTCTGAGGCGGAAAGAACCAGCTGGGGCTCTAGGG
GGTATCCCCACGCGCCCTGTAGCGTGTACCGCTGGGAGTTCGTAGACGGAAACAAACGCAGAATCCAAGC
GCGGCCGCCCAGGATACATAGATTACCACAACTCCGAGCCCTTCCACCGCTAGCGCACTCCTCAGGTGCA
GGCTGCCTATCAGAAGGTGGTGGCTGGTGTGGCCAATGCCCTGGCTCACAAATACCACTGAGATCTTTTT
CCCTCTGCCAAAAATTATGGGGACATCATGAAGCCCCTTGAGCATCTGACTTCTGGCTAATAAAGGAAAT
TTATTTTCATTGCAATAGTGTGTTGGAATTTTTTGTGTCTCTCACTCGGAAGGACATATGGGAGGGCAAA
TCATTTAAAACATCAGAATGAGTATTTGGTTTAGAGTTTGGCAACATATGCCCATATGCTGGCTGCCATG
AACAAAGGTTGGCTATAAAGAGGTCATCAGTATATGAAACAGCCCCCTGCTGTCCATTCCTTATTCCATA
GAAAAGCCTTGACTTGAGGTTAGATTTTTTTTATATTTTGTTTTGTGTTATTTTTTTCTTTAACATCCCT
AAAATTTTCCTTACATGTTTTACTAGCCAGATTTTTCCTCCTCTCCTGACTACTCCCAGTCATAGCTGTC
CCTCTTCTCTTATGGAGATCCCTCGACCTGCAGCCCAAGCTTGGCGTAATCATGGTCATAGCTGTTTCCT
GTGTGAAATTGTTATCCGCTCACAATTCCACACAACATACGAGCCGGAAGCATAAAGTGTAAAGCCTGGG
GTGCCTAATGAGTGAGCTAACTCACATTAATTGCGTTGCGCTCACTGCCCGCTTTCCAGTCGGGAAACCT
GTCGTGCCAGCGGATCCGCATCTCAATTAGTCAGCAACCATAGTCCCGCCCCTAACTCCGCCCAGTTCCG
CCCATTCTCCGCCCCATGGCTGACTAATTTTTTTTATTTATGCAGAGGCCGAGGCCGCCTCGGCCTCTGA
GCTATTCCAGAAGTAGTGAGGAGGCTTTTTTGGAGGCCTAGGCTTTTGCAAAAAGCTAACTTGTTTATTG
CAGCTTATAATGGTTACAAATAAAGCAATAGCATCACAAATTTCACAAATAAAGCATTTTTTTCACTGCA
TTCTAGTTGTGGTTTGTCCAAACTCATCAATGTATCTTATCATGTCTGGATCCGCTGCATTAATGAATCG
GCCAACGCGCGGGGAGAGGCGGTTTGCGTATTGGGCGCTCTTCCGCTTCCTCGCTCACTGACTCGCTGCG
CTCGGTCGTTCGGCTGCGGCGAGCGGTATCAGCTCACTCAAAGGCGGTAATACGGTTATCCACAGAATCA
GGGGATAACGCAGGAAAGAACATGTGAGCAAAAGGCCAGCAAAAGGCCAGGAACCGTAAAAAGGCCGCGT
TGCTGGCGTTTTTCCATAGGCTCCGCCCCCCTGACGAGCATCACAAAAATCGACGCTCAAGTCAGAGGTG
GCGAAACCCGACAGGACTATAAAGATACCAGGCGTTTCCCCCTGGAAGCTCCCTCGTGCGCTCTCCTGTT
CCGACCCTGCCGCTTACCGGATACCTGTCCGCCTTTCTCCCTTCGGGAAGCGTGGCGCTTTCTCATAGCT
CACGCTGTAGGTATCTCAGTTCGGTGTAGGTCGTTCGCTCCAAGCTGGGCTGTGTGCACGAACCCCCCGT
TCAGCCCGACCGCTGCGCCTTATCCGGTAACTATCGTCTTGAGTCCAACCCGGTAAGACACGACTTATCG
CCACTGGCAGCAGCCACTGGTAACAGGATTAGCAGAGCGAGGTATGTAGGCGGTGCTACAGAGTTCTTGA
AGTGGTGGCCTAACTACGGCTACACTAGAAGAACAGTATTTGGTATCTGCGCTCTGCTGAAGCCAGTTAC
CTTCGGAAAAAGAGTTGGTAGCTCTTGATCCGGCAAACAAACCACCGCTGGTAGCGGTGGTTTTTTTGTT
TGCAAGCAGCAGATTACGCGCAGAAAAAAAGGATCTCAAGAAGATCCTTTGATCTTTTCTACGGGGTCTG
ACGCTCAGTGGAACGAAAACTCACGTTAAGGGATTTTGGTCATGAGATTATCAAAAAGGATCTTCACCTA
GATCCTTTTAAATTAAAAATGAAGTTTTAAATCAATCTAAAGTATATATGAGTAAACTTGGTCTGACAGT
TACCAATGCTTAATCAGTGAGGCACCTATCTCAGCGATCTGTCTATTTCGTTCATCCATAGTTGCCTGAC
TCCCCGTCGTGTAGATAACTACGATACGGGAGGGCTTACCATCTGGCCCCAGTGCTGCAATGATACCGCG
AGACCCACGCTCACCGGCTCCAGATTTATCAGCAATAAACCAGCCAGCCGGAAGGGCCGAGCGCAGAAGT
GGTCCTGCAACTTTATCCGCCTCCATCCAGTCTATTAATTGTTGCCGGGAAGCTAGAGTAAGTAGTTCGC
CAGTTAATAGTTTGCGCAACGTTGTTGCCATTGCTACAGGCATCGTGGTGTCACGCTCGTCGTTTGGTAT
GGCTTCATTCAGCTCCGGTTCCCAACGATCAAGGCGAGTTACATGATCCCCCATGTTGTGCAAAAAAGCG
GTTAGCTCCTTCGGTCCTCCGATCGTTGTCAGAAGTAAGTTGGCCGCAGTGTTATCACTCATGGTTATGG
CAGCACTGCATAATTCTCTTACTGTCATGCCATCCGTAAGATGCTTTTCTGTGACTGGTGAGTACTCAAC
CAAGTCATTCTGAGAATAGTGTATGCGGCGACCGAGTTGCTCTTGCCCGGCGTCAATACGGGATAATACC
GCGCCACATAGCAGAACTTTAAAAGTGCTCATCATTGGAAAACGTTCTTCGGGGCGAAAACTCTCAAGGA
TCTTACCGCTGTTGAGATCCAGTTCGATGTAACCCACTCGTGCACCCAACTGATCTTCAGCATCTTTTAC
TTTCACCAGCGTTTCTGGGTGAGCAAAAACAGGAAGGCAAAATGCCGCAAAAAAGGGAATAAGGGCGACA
CGGAAATGTTGAATACTCATACTCTTCCTTTTTCAATATTATTGAAGCATTTATCAGGGTTATTGTCTCA
TGAGCGGATACATATTTGAATGTATTTAGAAAAATAAACAAATAGGGGTTCCGCGCACATTTCCCCGAAA
AGTGCCACCTGGGTCGACATTGATTATTGACTAGTTATTAATAGTAATCAATTACGGGGTCATTAGTTCA
TAGCCCATATATGGAGTTCCGCGTTACATAACTTACGGTAAATGGCCCGCCTGGCTGACCGCCCAACGAC
CCCCGCCCATTGACGTCAATAATGACGTATGTTCCCATAGTAACGCCAATAGGGACTTTCCATTGACGTC
AATGGGTGGAGTATTTACGGTAAACTGCCCACTTGGCAGTACATCAAGTGTATCATATGCCAAGTACGCC
CCCTATTGACGTCAATGACGGTAAATGGCCCGCCTGGCATTATGCCCAGTACATGACCTTATGGGACTTT
CCTACTTGGCAGTACATCTACGTATTAGTCATCGCTATTACCATGGTCGAGGTGAGCCCCACGTTCTGCT
TCACTCTCCCCATCTCCCCCCCCTCCCCACCCCCAATTTTGTATTTATTTATTTTTTAATTATTTTGTGC
AGCGATGGGGGCGGGGGGGGGGGGG
